Addgene plasmid #114358: pBS_12x-601_MA1
Purpose: 12x Widom 601 nucleosome sequence
Depositing lab: Scot Wolfe. Depositing organization: University of Massachusetts, Worcester. Publication: SIR proteins create compact heterochromatin fibers. Swygert SG, Senapati S, Bolukbasi MF, Wolfe SA, Lindsay S, Peterson CL. Proc Natl Acad Sci U S A. 2018 Dec 4;115(49):12447-12452. doi: 10.1073/pnas.1810647115. Epub 2018 Nov 19. PubMed 30455303.
Backbone
  Vector backbone: pENTR223
  Total vector size (bp): 4703
  Vector type: Mammalian Expression, Unspecified
Growth in bacteria
  Bacterial resistance: Streptomycin, 50 μg/mL
  Growth temperature: 37°C
  Growth strain: DH5alpha
  Copy number: Unknown
Gene/Insert
  Gene/Insert name: 12X601-MA1
  Species: Synthetic
  Insert size (bp): 2118
  Cloning method: Unknown
  Sequencing primers: 5′ M13-fwd
Terms and licenses: Academic/Nonprofit Terms; Industry Terms: Not Available to Industry
How to cite: pBS_12x-601_MA1 was a gift from Scot Wolfe (Addgene plasmid # 114358 ; http://n2t.net/addgene:114358 ; RRID:Addgene_114358)
