[The description below was written by a language model from this plasmid's Addgene catalogue record and pLannotate feature annotations shown in this document.]
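Description:
pBS_12x-601_MA1 is a 4,703 bp bacterial cloning plasmid that carries a synthetic array of twelve tandem copies of the Widom 601 nucleosome positioning sequence (insert 12X601-MA1, about 2.1 kb). Despite the "pBS" prefix in its name, the catalogue lists the backbone as pENTR223, and the annotated features agree with that type of vector. There is a high-copy ColE1/pUC-type origin of replication and an intact aadA (SmR) gene encoding aminoglycoside adenylyltransferase, which confers streptomycin and spectinomycin resistance and matches the recorded streptomycin selection. A fragment of a class 1 integron Pc promoter and a remnant of a gentamicin acetyltransferase gene lie just upstream of aadA. rrnB T1 and T2 terminators, which insulate a cloning region from read-through transcription, are also present, along with short lacZα and lacI fragments that appear to be non-functional leftovers.

The automated annotation places no features in the roughly 2.3 kb stretch between the lacZα remnant and the Pc promoter fragment. This is presumably where the 601 repeats sit, since such synthetic positioning sequences are not recognised by standard feature libraries. The catalogue lists the vector type as "Mammalian Expression, Unspecified", but no mammalian promoter, polyadenylation signal or coding payload is annotated, so the plasmid is better understood as a DNA template source than as an expression construct. The 601 sequence binds histone octamers with high affinity and precise positioning, so a 12-mer array can be reconstituted into regularly spaced nucleosome arrays in vitro. The associated publication concerns compaction of heterochromatin fibers by SIR proteins, which fits that use. The record does not state what the "MA1" designation refers to, nor the repeat length or linker spacing.
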