Features (pLannotate 1.2.2; 8 found; start..end, strand, type, name):
     47..83      -  CDS            lacZα (fragment): LacZα fragment of β-galactosidase; lacZ fragment
   2437..2460    +  promoter       Pc promoter (fragment): intI1 (promoter lies within the coding sequence); class 1 integron promoter
   2636..2692    +  CDS            GmR (fragment): gentamycin acetyltransferase; aacC1; confers resistance to gentamycin
   2699..3490    +  CDS            SmR: aminoglycoside adenylyltransferase (Murphy, 1985); aadA; confers resistance to spectinomycin and streptomycin
   3583..4171    +  rep_origin     ori: high-copy-number ColE1/pMB1/pBR322/pUC origin of replication
   4354..4446    +  CDS            lacI (fragment): lac repressor; lacI; The lac repressor binds to the lac operator to inhibit transcription in E. coli. This inhibition can be relieved by adding lactose or isopropyl-β-D-thiogalactopyranoside (IPTG).
   4501..4528    -  terminator     rrnB T2 terminator: transcription terminator T2 from the E. coli rrnB gene
   4660..4703    +  terminator     rrnB T1 terminator: Escherichia coli rrnB; transcription terminator T1 from the E. coli rrnB gene
>Addgene plasmid #114358 | pBS_12x-601_MA1 | depositor full sequence | sequence record 229429 | pBS_12x-601_MA1 sequence 4703 bps
TTGATGCCTGGCAGTTCCCTACTCTCGCGTTAACGCTAGCATGGATGTTTTCCCAGTCACGACGTTGTAA
AACGACGGCCAGTCTTAAGCGTCTCCCCCTGAACCTGACCCCGGACCAAGTGGTGGCTATTCTAGATAAC
TGCTCTTAGGCACAGGATGTATATATCTGACACGTGCCTGGAGACTAGGGAGTAATCCCCTTGGCGGTTA
AAACGCGGGGGACAGCGCGTACGTGCGTTTAAGCGGTGCTAGAGCTGTCTACGACCAATTGAGCGGCCTC
GGCACCGGGATTCTCCAGGTACTGGAGAATTCCAGTTCCATCAGAAGCACAGGATGTATATATCTGACAC
GTGCCTGGAGACTAGGGAGTAATCCCCTTGGCGGTTAAAACGCGGGGGACAGCGCGTACGTGCGTTTAAG
CGGTGCTAGAGCTGTCTACGACCAATTGAGCGGCCTCGGCACCGGGATTCTCCAGGTACTGGAGAATTCG
GACGACAGTGTGAGCACAGGATGTATATATCTGACACGTGCCTGGAGACTAGGGAGTAATCCCCTTGGCG
GTTAAAACGCGGGGGACAGCGCGTACGTGCGTTTAAGCGGTGCTAGAGCTGTCTACGACCAATTGAGCGG
CCTCGGCACCGGGATTCTCCAGGTACTGGAGAATTCCCAGGGATCCTTGAGCACAGGATGTATATATCTG
ACACGTGCCTGGAGACTAGGGAGTAATCCCCTTGGCGGTTAAAACGCGGGGGACAGCGCGTACGTGCGTT
TAAGCGGTGCTAGAGCTGTCTACGACCAATTGAGCGGCCTCGGCACCGGGATTCTCCAGGTACTGGAGAA
TTCTGTTTACACCGACGGCACAGGATGTATATATCTGACACGTGCCTGGAGACTAGGGAGTAATCCCCTT
GGCGGTTAAAACGCGGGGGACAGCGCGTACGTGCGTTTAAGCGGTGCTAGAGCTGTCTACGACCAATTGA
GCGGCCTCGGCACCGGGATTCTCCAGGTACTGGAGAATTCATGCTAACGAGATCGCACAGGATGTATATA
TCTGACACGTGCCTGGAGACTAGGGAGTAATCCCCTTGGCGGTTAAAACGCGGGGGGTCGACCGTACGTG
CGTTTAAGCGGTGCTAGAGCTGTCTACGACCAATTGAGCGGCCTCGGCACCGGGATTCTCCAGGTACTGG
AGAATTCCGGTCCGTTTACCAGCACAGGATGTATATATCTGACACGTGCCTGGAGACTAGGGAGTAATCC
CCTTGGCGGTTAAAACGCGGGGGACAGCGCGTACGTGCGTTTAAGCGGTGCTAGAGCTGTCTACGACCAA
TTGAGCGGCCTCGGCACCGGGATTCTCCAGGTACTGGAGAATTCGAAAAAGAGCGCAAGCACAGGATGTA
TATATCTGACACGTGCCTGGAGACTAGGGAGTAATCCCCTTGGCGGTTAAAACGCGGGGGACAGCGCGTA
CGTGCGTTTAAGCGGTGCTAGAGCTGTCTACGACCAATTGAGCGGCCTCGGCACCGGGATTCTCCAGGTA
CTGGAGAATTCTACGCATATACTATGCACAGGATGTATATATCTGACACGTGCCTGGAGACTAGGGAGTA
ATCCCCTTGGCGGTTAAAACGCGGGGGACAGCGCGTACGTGCGTTTAAGCGGTGCTAGAGCTGTCTACGA
CCAATTGAGCGGCCTCGGCACCGGGATTCTCCAGGTACTGGAGAATTCGCTCAAGCTTGATCGCACAGGA
TGTATATATCTGACACGTGCCTGGAGACTAGGGAGTAATCCCCTTGGCGGTTAAAACGCGGGGGACAGCG
CGTACGTGCGTTTAAGCGGTGCTAGAGCTGTCTACGACCAATTGAGCGGCCTCGGCACCGGGATTCTCCA
GGTACTGGAGAATTCAGCCCACGCAGACGGCACAGGATGTATATATCTGACACGTGCCTGGAGACTAGGG
AGTAATCCCCTTGGCGGTTAAAACGCGGGGGACAGCGCGTACGTGCGTTTAAGCGGTGCTAGAGCTGTCT
ACGACCAATTGAGCGGCCTCGGCACCGGGATTCTCCAGGTACTGGAGAATTCGCGTGTAATACACTGCAC
AGGATGTATATATCTGACACGTGCCTGGAGACTAGGGAGTAATCCCCTTGGCGGTTAAAACGCGGGGGAC
AGCGCGTACGTGCGTTTAAGCGGTGCTAGAGCTGTCTACGACCAATTGAGCGGCCTCGGCACCGGGATTC
TCCAGGTAGAATTCACTAGTGCGGCATGCGGCGGCAAGCAAGCGCTCGAAACGGTGCAGCGGCTGTTGCC
GGTGCTGTGCCAGGACCATGGCCGAGACGTCTAGACCAGCCAGGACAGAAATGCCTCGACTTCGCTGCTA
CCCAAGGTTGCCGGGTGACGCACACCGTGGAAACGGATGAAGGCACGAACCCAGTGGACATAAGCCTGTT
CGGTTCGTAAGCTGTAATGCAAGTAGCGTATGCGCTCACGCAACTGGTCCAGAACCTTGACCGAACGCAG
CGGTGGTAACGGCGCAGTGGCGGTTTTCATGGCTTGTTATGACTGTTTTTTTGGGGTACAGTCTATGCCT
CGGGCATCCAAGCAGCAAGCGCGTTACGCCGTGGGTCGATGTTTGATGTTATGGAGCAGCAACGATGTTA
CGCAGCAGGGCAGTCGCCCTAAAACAAAGTTAAACATTATGAGGGAAGCGGTGATCGCCGAAGTATCGAC
TCAACTATCAGAGGTAGTTGGCGTCATCGAGCGCCATCTCGAACCGACGTTGCTGGCCGTACATTTGTAC
GGCTCCGCAGTGGATGGCGGCCTGAAGCCACACAGTGATATTGATTTGCTGGTTACGGTGACCGTAAGGC
TTGATGAAACAACGCGGCGAGCTTTGATCAACGACCTTTTGGAAACTTCGGCTTCCCCTGGAGAGAGCGA
GATTCTCCGCGCTGTAGAAGTCACCATTGTTGTGCACGACGACATCATTCCGTGGCGTTATCCAGCTAAG
CGCGAACTGCAATTTGGAGAATGGCAGCGCAATGACATTCTTGCAGGTATCTTCGAGCCAGCCACGATCG
ACATTGATCTGGCTATCTTGCTGACAAAAGCAAGAGAACATAGCGTTGCCTTGGTAGGTCCAGCGGCGGA
GGAACTCTTTGATCCGGTTCCTGAACAGGATCTATTTGAGGCGCTAAATGAAACCTTAACGCTATGGAAC
TCGCCGCCCGACTGGGCTGGCGATGAGCGAAATGTAGTGCTTACGTTGTCCCGCATTTGGTACAGCGCAG
TAACCGGCAAAATCGCGCCGAAGGATGTCGCTGCCGACTGGGCAATGGAGCGCCTGCCGGCCCAGTATCA
GCCCGTCATACTTGAAGCTAGACAGGCTTATCTTGGACAAGAAGAAGATCGCTTGGCCTCGCGCGCAGAT
CAGTTGGAAGAATTTGTCCACTACGTGAAAGGCGAGATCACCAAGGTAGTCGGCAAATAACCCTCGAGCC
ACCCATGACCAAAATCCCTTAACGTGAGTTACGCGTCGTTCCACTGAGCGTCAGACCCCGTAGAAAAGAT
CAAAGGATCTTCTTGAGATCCTTTTTTTCTGCGCGTAATCTGCTGCTTGCAAACAAAAAAACCACCGCTA
CCAGCGGTGGTTTGTTTGCCGGATCAAGAGCTACCAACTCTTTTTCCGAAGGTAACTGGCTTCAGCAGAG
CGCAGATACCAAATACTGTCCTTCTAGTGTAGCCGTAGTTAGGCCACCACTTCAAGAACTCTGTAGCACC
GCCTACATACCTCGCTCTGCTAATCCTGTTACCAGTGGCTGCTGCCAGTGGCGATAAGTCGTGTCTTACC
GGGTTGGACTCAAGACGATAGTTACCGGATAAGGCGCAGCGGTCGGGCTGAACGGGGGGTTCGTGCACAC
AGCCCAGCTTGGAGCGAACGACCTACACCGAACTGAGATACCTACAGCGTGAGCATTGAGAAAGCGCCAC
GCTTCCCGAAGGGAGAAAGGCGGACAGGTATCCGGTAAGCGGCAGGGTCGGAACAGGAGAGCGCACGAGG
GAGCTTCCAGGGGGAAACGCCTGGTATCTTTATAGTCCTGTCGGGTTTCGCCACCTCTGACTTGAGCGTC
GATTTTTGTGATGCTCGTCAGGGGGGCGGAGCCTATGGAAAAACGCCAGCAACGCGGCCTTTTTACGGTT
CCTGGCCTTTTGCTGGCCTTTTGCTCACATGTTCTTTCCTGCGTTATCCCCTGATTCTGTGGATAACCGT
ATTACCGCCTTTGAGTGAGCTGATACCGCTCGCCGCAGCCGAACGACCGAGCGCAGCGAGTCAGTGAGCG
AGGAAGCGGAAGAGCGCCCAATACGCAAACCGCCTCTCCCCGCGCGTTGGCCGATTCATTAATGCAGCTG
GCACGACAGGTTTCCCGACTGGAAAGCGGGCAGTGAGCGCAACGCAATTAATACGCGTACCGCTAGCCAG
GAAGAGTTTGTAGAAACGCAAAAAGGCCATCCGTCAGGATGGCCTTCTGCTTAGTTTGATGCCTGGCAGT
TTATGGCGGGCGTCCTGCCCGCCACCCTCCGGGCCGTTGCTTCACAACGTTCAAATCCGCTCCCGGCGGA
TTTGTCCTACTCAGGAGAGCGTTCACCGACAAACAACAGATAAAACGAAAGGCCCAGTCTTCCGACTGAG
CCTTTCGTTTTAT
