Features (pLannotate 1.2.2; 8 found; start..end, strand, type, name):
     47..83      -  CDS            lacZα (fragment): LacZα fragment of β-galactosidase; lacZ fragment
   2437..2460    +  promoter       Pc promoter (fragment): intI1 (promoter lies within the coding sequence); class 1 integron promoter
   2636..2692    +  CDS            GmR (fragment): gentamycin acetyltransferase; aacC1; confers resistance to gentamycin
   2699..3490    +  CDS            SmR: aminoglycoside adenylyltransferase (Murphy, 1985); aadA; confers resistance to spectinomycin and streptomycin
   3583..4171    +  rep_origin     ori: high-copy-number ColE1/pMB1/pBR322/pUC origin of replication
   4354..4446    +  CDS            lacI (fragment): lac repressor; lacI; The lac repressor binds to the lac operator to inhibit transcription in E. coli. This inhibition can be relieved by adding lactose or isopropyl-β-D-thiogalactopyranoside (IPTG).
   4501..4528    -  terminator     rrnB T2 terminator: transcription terminator T2 from the E. coli rrnB gene
   4660..4703    +  terminator     rrnB T1 terminator: Escherichia coli rrnB; transcription terminator T1 from the E. coli rrnB gene
>Addgene plasmid #114358 | pBS_12x-601_MA1 | addgene full sequence | sequence record 235936 | Addgene NGS Result
TTGATGCCTGGCAGTTCCCTACTCTCGCGTTAACGCTAGCATGGATGTTTTCCCAGTCACGACGTTGTAA
AACGACGGCCAGTCTTAAGCGTCTCCCCCTGAACCTGACCCCGGACCAAGTGGTGGCTATTCTAGATAAC
TGCTCTTAGGCACAGGATGTATATATCTGACACGTGCCTGGAGACTAGGGAGTAATCCCCTTGGCGGTTA
AAACGCGGGGGACAGCGCGTACGTGCGTTTAAGCGGTGCTAGAGCTGTCTACGACCAATTGAGCGGCCTC
GGCACCGGGATTCTCCAGGTACTGGAGAATTCCAGTTCCATCAGAAGCACAGGATGTATATATCTGACAC
GTGCCTGGAGACTAGGGAGTAATCCCCTTGGCGGTTAAAACGCGGGGGACAGCGCGTACGTGCGTTTAAG
CGGTGCTAGAGCTGTCTACGACCAATTGAGCGGCCTCGGCACCGGGATTCTCCAGGTACTGGAGAATTCG
GACGACAGTGTGAGCACAGGATGTATATATCTGACACGTGCCTGGAGACTAGGGAGTAATCCCCTTGGCG
GTTAAAACGCGGGGGACAGCGCGTACGTGCGTTTAAGCGGTGCTAGAGCTGTCTACGACCAATTGAGCGG
CCTCGGCACCGGGATTCTCCAGGTACTGGAGAATTCCCAGGGATCCTTGAGCACAGGATGTATATATCTG
ACACGTGCCTGGAGACTAGGGAGTAATCCCCTTGGCGGTTAAAACGCGGGGGACAGCGCGTACGTGCGTT
TAAGCGGTGCTAGAGCTGTCTACGACCAATTGAGCGGCCTCGGCACCGGGATTCTCCAGGTACTGGAGAA
TTCTGTTTACACCGACGGCACAGGATGTATATATCTGACACGTGCCTGGAGACTAGGGAGTAATCCCCTT
GGCGGTTAAAACGCGGGGGACAGCGCGTACGTGCGTTTAAGCGGTGCTAGAGCTGTCTACGACCAATTGA
GCGGCCTCGGCACCGGGATTCTCCAGGTACTGGAGAATTCATGCTAACGAGATCGCACAGGATGTATATA
TCTGACACGTGCCTGGAGACTAGGGAGTAATCCCCTTGGCGGTTAAAACGCGGGGGGTCGACCGTACGTG
CGTTTAAGCGGTGCTAGAGCTGTCTACGACCAATTGAGCGGCCTCGGCACCGGGATTCTCCAGGTACTGG
AGAATTCCGGTCCGTTTACCAGCACAGGATGTATATATCTGACACGTGCCTGGAGACTAGGGAGTAATCC
CCTTGGCGGTTAAAACGCGGGGGACAGCGCGTACGTGCGTTTAAGCGGTGCTAGAGCTGTCTACGACCAA
TTGAGCGGCCTCGGCACCGGGATTCTCCAGGTACTGGAGAATTCGAAAAAGAGCGCAAGCACAGGATGTA
TATATCTGACACGTGCCTGGAGACTAGGGAGTAATCCCCTTGGCGGTTAAAACGCGGGGGACAGCGCGTA
CGTGCGTTTAAGCGGTGCTAGAGCTGTCTACGACCAATTGAGCGGCCTCGGCACCGGGATTCTCCAGGTA
CTGGAGAATTCTACGCATATACTATGCACAGGATGTATATATCTGACACGTGCCTGGAGACTAGGGAGTA
ATCCCCTTGGCGGTTAAAACGCGGGGGACAGCGCGTACGTGCGTTTAAGCGGTGCTAGAGCTGTCTACGA
CCAATTGAGCGGCCTCGGCACCGGGATTCTCCAGGTACTGGAGAATTCGCTCAAGCTTGATCGCACAGGA
TGTATATATCTGACACGTGCCTGGAGACTAGGGAGTAATCCCCTTGGCGGTTAAAACGCGGGGGACAGCG
CGTACGTGCGTTTAAGCGGTGCTAGAGCTGTCTACGACCAATTGAGCGGCCTCGGCACCGGGATTCTCCA
GGTACTGGAGAATTCAGCCCACGCAGACGGCACAGGATGTATATATCTGACACGTGCCTGGAGACTAGGG
AGTAATCCCCTTGGCGGTTAAAACGCGGGGGACAGCGCGTACGTGCGTTTAAGCGGTGCTAGAGCTGTCT
ACGACCAATTGAGCGGCCTCGGCACCGGGATTCTCCAGGTACTGGAGAATTCGCGTGTAATACACTGCAC
AGGATGTATATATCTGACACGTGCCTGGAGACTAGGGAGTAATCCCCTTGGCGGTTAAAACGCGGGGGAC
AGCGCGTACGTGCGTTTAAGCGGTGCTAGAGCTGTCTACGACCAATTGAGCGGCCTCGGCACCGGGATTC
TCCAGGTAGAATTCACTAGTGCGGCATGCGGCGGCAAGCAAGCGCTCGAAACGGTGCAGCGGCTGTTGCC
GGTGCTGTGCCAGGACCATGGCCGAGACGTCTAGACCAGCCAGGACAGAAATGCCTCGACTTCGCTGCTA
CCCAAGGTTGCCGGGTGACGCACACCGTGGAAACGGATGAAGGCACGAACCCAGTGGACATAAGCCTGTT
CGGTTCGTAAGCTGTAATGCAAGTAGCGTATGCGCTCACGCAACTGGTCCAGAACCTTGACCGAACGCAG
CGGTGGTAACGGCGCAGTGGCGGTTTTCATGGCTTGTTATGACTGTTTTTTTGGGGTACAGTCTATGCCT
CGGGCATCCAAGCAGCAAGCGCGTTACGCCGTGGGTCGATGTTTGATGTTATGGAGCAGCAACGATGTTA
CGCAGCAGGGCAGTCGCCCTAAAACAAAGTTAAACATTATGAGGGAAGCGGTGATCGCCGAAGTATCGAC
TCAACTATCAGAGGTAGTTGGCGTCATCGAGCGCCATCTCGAACCGACGTTGCTGGCCGTACATTTGTAC
GGCTCCGCAGTGGATGGCGGCCTGAAGCCACACAGTGATATTGATTTGCTGGTTACGGTGACCGTAAGGC
TTGATGAAACAACGCGGCGAGCTTTGATCAACGACCTTTTGGAAACTTCGGCTTCCCCTGGAGAGAGCGA
GATTCTCCGCGCTGTAGAAGTCACCATTGTTGTGCACGACGACATCATTCCGTGGCGTTATCCAGCTAAG
CGCGAACTGCAATTTGGAGAATGGCAGCGCAATGACATTCTTGCAGGTATCTTCGAGCCAGCCACGATCG
ACATTGATCTGGCTATCTTGCTGACAAAAGCAAGAGAACATAGCGTTGCCTTGGTAGGTCCAGCGGCGGA
GGAACTCTTTGATCCGGTTCCTGAACAGGATCTATTTGAGGCGCTAAATGAAACCTTAACGCTATGGAAC
TCGCCGCCCGACTGGGCTGGCGATGAGCGAAATGTAGTGCTTACGTTGTCCCGCATTTGGTACAGCGCAG
TAACCGGCAAAATCGCGCCGAAGGATGTCGCTGCCGACTGGGCAATGGAGCGCCTGCCGGCCCAGTATCA
GCCCGTCATACTTGAAGCTAGACAGGCTTATCTTGGACAAGAAGAAGATCGCTTGGCCTCGCGCGCAGAT
CAGTTGGAAGAATTTGTCCACTACGTGAAAGGCGAGATCACCAAGGTAGTCGGCAAATAACCCTCGAGCC
ACCCATGACCAAAATCCCTTAACGTGAGTTACGCGTCGTTCCACTGAGCGTCAGACCCCGTAGAAAAGAT
CAAAGGATCTTCTTGAGATCCTTTTTTTCTGCGCGTAATCTGCTGCTTGCAAACAAAAAAACCACCGCTA
CCAGCGGTGGTTTGTTTGCCGGATCAAGAGCTACCAACTCTTTTTCCGAAGGTAACTGGCTTCAGCAGAG
CGCAGATACCAAATACTGTTCTTCTAGTGTAGCCGTAGTTAGGCCACCACTTCAAGAACTCTGTAGCACC
GCCTACATACCTCGCTCTGCTAATCCTGTTACCAGTGGCTGCTGCCAGTGGCGATAAGTCGTGTCTTACC
GGGTTGGACTCAAGACGATAGTTACCGGATAAGGCGCAGCGGTCGGGCTGAACGGGGGGTTCGTGCACAC
AGCCCAGCTTGGAGCGAACGACCTACACCGAACTGAGATACCTACAGCGTGAGCTATGAGAAAGCGCCAC
GCTTCCCGAAGGGAGAAAGGCGGACAGGTATCCGGTAAGCGGCAGGGTCGGAACAGGAGAGCGCACGAGG
GAGCTTCCAGGGGGAAACGCCTGGTATCTTTATAGTCCTGTCGGGTTTCGCCACCTCTGACTTGAGCGTC
GATTTTTGTGATGCTCGTCAGGGGGGCGGAGCCTATGGAAAAACGCCAGCAACGCGGCCTTTTTACGGTT
CCTGGCCTTTTGCTGGCCTTTTGCTCACATGTTCTTTCCTGCGTTATCCCCTGATTCTGTGGATAACCGT
ATTACCGCCTTTGAGTGAGCTGATACCGCTCGCCGCAGCCGAACGACCGAGCGCAGCGAGTCAGTGAGCG
AGGAAGCGGAAGAGCGCCCAATACGCAAACCGCCTCTCCCCGCGCGTTGGCCGATTCATTAATGCAGCTG
GCACGACAGGTTTCCCGACTGGAAAGCGGGCAGTGAGCGCAACGCAATTAATACGCGTACCGCTAGCCAG
GAAGAGTTTGTAGAAACGCAAAAAGGCCATCCGTCAGGATGGCCTTCTGCTTAGTTTGATGCCTGGCAGT
TTATGGCGGGCGTCCTGCCCGCCACCCTCCGGGCCGTTGCTTCACAACGTTCAAATCCGCTCCCGGCGGA
TTTGTCCTACTCAGGAGAGCGTTCACCGACAAACAACAGATAAAACGAAAGGCCCAGTCTTCCGACTGAG
CCTTTCGTTTTAT
